Addgene plasmid #248847: GST-tag ARIH2 binding E2 variant L3A2-4
Purpose: N-term GST tag E2 variant selected for ARIH2
Depositing lab: Brenda Schulman. Depositing organization: Max Planck Institute of Biochemistry. Publication: E2 variants for probing E3 ubiquitin ligase activities. Du J, Andree GA, Horn-Ghetko D, Stier L, Singh J, Kostrhon S, Kiss L, Mann M, Sidhu SS, Schulman BA. Proc Natl Acad Sci U S A. 2026 Jan 6;123(1):e2524899122. doi: 10.1073/pnas.2524899122. Epub 2026 Jan 2. PubMed 41481455.
Backbone
  Vector backbone: pGEX
  Vector type: Bacterial Expression
Growth in bacteria
  Bacterial resistance: Ampicillin, 100 μg/mL
  Growth temperature: 37°C
  Growth strain: DH5alpha
  Copy number: High Copy
Gene/Insert
  Gene/Insert name: GST-L3A2-4
  Species: Synthetic
  Insert size (bp): 465
  Tag / fusion protein: GST (N terminal on insert); Avi (C terminal on insert)
  Cloning method: Gibson Cloning
Terms and licenses: Academic/Nonprofit Terms; Industry Terms: Not Available to Industry
How to cite: GST-tag ARIH2 binding E2 variant L3A2-4 was a gift from Brenda Schulman (Addgene plasmid # 248847 ; http://n2t.net/addgene:248847 ; RRID:Addgene_248847)
