[The description below was written by a language model from this plasmid's Addgene catalogue record and pLannotate feature annotations shown in this document.]
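Description:
GST-tag ARIH2 binding E2 variant L3A2-4 is a pGEX-based bacterial expression plasmid of about 5.6 kb. It is used to produce an engineered ubiquitin-conjugating enzyme (E2) variant in E. coli. The plasmid is maintained at high copy through a ColE1/pMB1-type origin and is selected with ampicillin via the β-lactamase gene and its own promoter. Other pGEX backbone elements are annotated, including a lacI repressor cassette, a lac promoter/lacZα remnant and fragments of the pBR322 bom and rop regions.

Expression is driven by the tac promoter with an adjacent lac operator. Transcription is therefore held off by the plasmid-encoded Lac repressor and can be induced with IPTG. The open reading frame starts with Schistosoma japonicum glutathione S-transferase, followed by a TEV protease recognition site (annotated as a fragment) and then the 465 bp synthetic insert. The annotation software matches the insert to human UBE2L3 (UBCH7), an E2 that works with HECT and RBR-type E3 ligases, which suggests that L3A2-4 is built on the UBE2L3 scaffold. The specific substitutions are not given in the record. The catalogue lists a C-terminal Avi tag, a short peptide that allows site-specific biotinylation by BirA, but it does not appear in the feature table. A second short UBE2L3-like fragment is annotated downstream of the main coding region, and the record does not explain its significance.

According to the record, the variant was selected for binding to the RBR E3 ligase ARIH2 as part of a set of E2 variants for probing E3 ubiquitin ligase activities. The GST fusion allows glutathione-affinity purification or pull-downs, and the tag can potentially be removed with TEV protease.
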