Features (pLannotate 1.2.2; 19 found; start..end, strand, type, name):
      1..654     +  CDS            GST26_SCHJA: Experimental evidence at protein level: Swiss-Prot protein existence level 1. GST isoenzymes appear to play a central role in the parasite detoxification system. Other functions are also suspected including a role in increasing the solubility of haematin in the parasite gut. From Schistosoma japonicum (Blood fluke).
    661..680     +  CDS            TEV site (fragment): tobacco etch virus (TEV) protease recognition and cleavage site
    691..1149    +  CDS            UBE2L3: UB2L3_HUMAN - Also known as UBCE7, UBCH7. Experimental evidence at protein level: Swiss-Prot protein existence level 1. Ubiquitin-conjugating enzyme E2 that specifically acts with HECT-type and RBR family E3 ubiquitin-protein ligases. Does not function with most RING-containing E3 ubiquitin-protein ligases because it lacks intrinsic E3-independent reactivity with lysine: in contrast, it has activity with the RBR family E3 enzymes, such as PRKN and ARIH1, that function like RING-HECT hybrids. Accepts ubiquitin from the E1 complex and catalyzes its covalent attachment to other proteins. In vitro
   1202..1306    +  CDS            UBE2L3 (fragment): UB2L3_HUMAN - Also known as UBCE7, UBCH7. Experimental evidence at protein level: Swiss-Prot protein existence level 1. Ubiquitin-conjugating enzyme E2 that specifically acts with HECT-type and RBR family E3 ubiquitin-protein ligases. Does not function with most RING-containing E3 ubiquitin-protein ligases because it lacks intrinsic E3-independent reactivity with lysine: in contrast, it has activity with the RBR family E3 enzymes, such as PRKN and ARIH1, that function like RING-HECT hybrids. Accepts ubiquitin from the E1 complex and catalyzes its covalent attachment to other proteins. In vitro
   1337..1376    +  CDS            rop (fragment): Rop protein, which maintains plasmids at low copy number; rop
   1478..1518    +  misc_feature   bom (fragment): basis of mobility region from pBR322
   1623..1727    +  promoter       AmpR promoter: bla
   1728..2588    +  CDS            AmpR: β-lactamase; bla; confers resistance to ampicillin, carbenicillin, and related antibiotics
   2759..3347    +  rep_origin     ori: high-copy-number ColE1/pMB1/pBR322/pUC origin of replication
   3533..3584    -  misc_feature   bom (fragment): basis of mobility region from pBR322
   3591..3668    +  promoter       lacI promoter: lacI
   3669..4751    +  CDS            lacI: lac repressor; lacI; The lac repressor binds to the lac operator to inhibit transcription in E. coli. This inhibition can be relieved by adding lactose or isopropyl-β-D-thiogalactopyranoside (IPTG).
   4764..4785    +  protein_bind   CAP binding site: CAP binding activates transcription in the presence of cAMP. E. coli catabolite activator protein
   4800..4830    +  promoter       lac promoter: promoter for the E. coli lac operon
   4838..4854    +  protein_bind   lac operator: The lac repressor binds to the lac operator to inhibit transcription in E. coli. This inhibition can be relieved by adding lactose or isopropyl-β-D-thiogalactopyranoside (IPTG). lac repressor encoded by lacI
   4874..5047    +  CDS            lacZα: LacZα fragment of β-galactosidase; lacZ fragment
   5311..5427    -  CDS            yciV (fragment): RNAAM_ECOLI - Also known as trpH From Escherichia coli (strain K12).
   5503..5531    +  promoter       tac promoter: strong E. coli promoter; hybrid between the trp and lac UV5 promoters
   5539..5555    +  protein_bind   lac operator: The lac repressor binds to the lac operator to inhibit transcription in E. coli. This inhibition can be relieved by adding lactose or isopropyl-β-D-thiogalactopyranoside (IPTG). lac repressor encoded by lacI
>Addgene plasmid #248847 | GST-tag ARIH2 binding E2 variant L3A2-4 | addgene full sequence | sequence record 496801 | Addgene NGS Result
ATGTCCCCTATACTAGGTTATTGGAAAATTAAGGGCCTTGTGCAACCCACTCGACTTCTTTTGGAATATC
TTGAAGAAAAATATGAAGAGCATTTGTATGAGCGCGATGAAGGTGATAAATGGCGAAACAAAAAGTTTGA
ATTGGGTTTGGAGTTTCCCAATCTTCCTTATTATATTGATGGTGATGTTAAATTAACACAGTCTATGGCC
ATCATACGTTATATAGCTGACAAGCACAACATGTTGGGTGGTTGTCCAAAAGAGCGTGCAGAGATTTCAA
TGCTTGAAGGAGCGGTTTTGGATATTAGATACGGTGTTTCGAGAATTGCATATAGTAAAGACTTTGAAAC
TCTCAAAGTTGATTTTCTTAGCAAGCTACCTGAAATGCTGAAAATGTTCGAAGATCGTTTATGTCATAAA
ACATATTTAAATGGTGATCATGTAACCCATCCTGACTTCATGTTGTATGACGCTCTTGATGTTGTTTTAT
ACATGGACCCAATGTGCCTGGATGCGTTCCCAAAATTAGTTTGTTTTAAAAAACGTATTGAAGCTATCCC
ACAAATTGATAAGTACTTGAAATCCAGCAAGTATATAGCATGGCCTTTGCAGGGCTGGCAAGCCACGTTT
GGTGGTGGCGACCATCCTCCAAAATCGGATGAAAACCTGTATTTTCAGGGATCCATGCGGGCGGCCCTGC
TGAGGCTGCCGAAGGAGCTTGAAGAAATCCGCAAAGCAGGGATGAAAAACTTCCGTAACATCCAGGTTGA
TGAAGCTAATTTATTGACTTGGCAAGGGCTTATTGTTCCTGACAACCCTCCATATGATAAGGGAGCCTTC
AGAATCGAAATCAACTTTCCAGCAGAGTACCCATTCAAACCACCGAAGATCACATTTAAAACAAAGATCT
ATCACCCAAACATCGACGAAAAGGGGCAGGTCTGTCTGCCAGTAATTAGTGCCGAAAACTGGAAGCCAGC
AACCAAAACCGACCAAGTAATCCAGTCCCTCATAGCACTGGTGAATGACCCCCAGCCTGAGCACCCGCTT
CGGGCTGACCTAGCTGAAGAATACTCTAAGGACCGTAAAAAATTCGCAAAGAATGCTGAAGAGTTTACAA
AGAAATATGGGGAAAAGCGACCTGTGGACGGTCTTAACGACATCTTCGAGGCTCAAAAGATTGAATGGCA
TGAATAAGCGGCCGCATCGGGCTGACCTAGCTGAAGAATACTCTAAGGACCGTAAAAAATTCGCAAAGAA
TGCTGAAGAGTTTACAAAGAAATATGGGGAAAAGCGACCTGTGGACTAAGCGGCCGCATCGTGACTGACT
GACGATCTGCCTCGCGCGTTTCGGTGATGACGGTGAAAACCTCTGACACATGCAGCTCCCGGAGACGGTC
ACAGCTTGTCTGTAAGCGGATGCCGGGAGCAGACAAGCCCGTCAGGGCGCGTCAGCGGGTGTTGGCGGGT
GTCGGGGCGCAGCCATGACCCAGTCACGTAGCGATAGCGGAGTGTATAATTCTTGAAGACGAAAGGGCCT
CGTGATACGCCTATTTTTATAGGTTAATGTCATGATAATAATGGTTTCTTAGACGTCAGGTGGCACTTTT
CGGGGAAATGTGCGCGGAACCCCTATTTGTTTATTTTTCTAAATACATTCAAATATGTATCCGCTCATGA
GACAATAACCCTGATAAATGCTTCAATAATATTGAAAAAGGAAGAGTATGAGTATTCAACATTTCCGTGT
CGCCCTTATTCCCTTTTTTGCGGCATTTTGCCTTCCTGTTTTTGCTCACCCAGAAACGCTGGTGAAAGTA
AAAGATGCTGAAGATCAGTTGGGTGCACGAGTGGGTTACATCGAACTGGATCTCAACAGCGGTAAGATCC
TTGAGAGTTTTCGCCCCGAAGAACGTTTTCCAATGATGAGCACTTTTAAAGTTCTGCTATGTGGCGCGGT
ATTATCCCGTGTTGACGCCGGGCAAGAGCAACTCGGTCGCCGCATACACTATTCTCAGAATGACTTGGTT
GAGTACTCACCAGTCACAGAAAAGCATCTTACGGATGGCATGACAGTAAGAGAATTATGCAGTGCTGCCA
TAACCATGAGTGATAACACTGCGGCCAACTTACTTCTGACAACGATCGGAGGACCGAAGGAGCTAACCGC
TTTTTTGCACAACATGGGGGATCATGTAACTCGCCTTGATCGTTGGGAACCGGAGCTGAATGAAGCCATA
CCAAACGACGAGCGTGACACCACGATGCCTGCAGCAATGGCAACAACGTTGCGCAAACTATTAACTGGCG
AACTACTTACTCTAGCTTCCCGGCAACAATTAATAGACTGGATGGAGGCGGATAAAGTTGCAGGACCACT
TCTGCGCTCGGCCCTTCCGGCTGGCTGGTTTATTGCTGATAAATCTGGAGCCGGTGAGCGTGGGTCTCGC
GGTATCATTGCAGCACTGGGGCCAGATGGTAAGCCCTCCCGTATCGTAGTTATCTACACGACGGGGAGTC
AGGCAACTATGGATGAACGAAATAGACAGATCGCTGAGATAGGTGCCTCACTGATTAAGCATTGGTAACT
GTCAGACCAAGTTTACTCATATATACTTTAGATTGATTTAAAACTTCATTTTTAATTTAAAAGGATCTAG
GTGAAGATCCTTTTTGATAATCTCATGACCAAAATCCCTTAACGTGAGTTTTCGTTCCACTGAGCGTCAG
ACCCCGTAGAAAAGATCAAAGGATCTTCTTGAGATCCTTTTTTTCTGCGCGTAATCTGCTGCTTGCAAAC
AAAAAAACCACCGCTACCAGCGGTGGTTTGTTTGCCGGATCAAGAGCTACCAACTCTTTTTCCGAAGGTA
ACTGGCTTCAGCAGAGCGCAGATACCAAATACTGTCCTTCTAGTGTAGCCGTAGTTAGGCCACCACTTCA
AGAACTCTGTAGCACCGCCTACATACCTCGCTCTGCTAATCCTGTTACCAGTGGCTGCTGCCAGTGGCGA
TAAGTCGTGTCTTACCGGGTTGGACTCAAGACGATAGTTACCGGATAAGGCGCAGCGGTCGGGCTGAACG
GGGGGTTCGTGCACACAGCCCAGCTTGGAGCGAACGACCTACACCGAACTGAGATACCTACAGCGTGAGC
TATGAGAAAGCGCCACGCTTCCCGAAGGGAGAAAGGCGGACAGGTATCCGGTAAGCGGCAGGGTCGGAAC
AGGAGAGCGCACGAGGGAGCTTCCAGGGGGAAACGCCTGGTATCTTTATAGTCCTGTCGGGTTTCGCCAC
CTCTGACTTGAGCGTCGATTTTTGTGATGCTCGTCAGGGGGGCGGAGCCTATGGAAAAACGCCAGCAACG
CGGCCTTTTTACGGTTCCTGGCCTTTTGCTGGCCTTTTGCTCACATGTTCTTTCCTGCGTTATCCCCTGA
TTCTGTGGATAACCGTATTACCGCCTTTGAGTGAGCTGATACCGCTCGCCGCAGCCGAACGACCGAGCGC
AGCGAGTCAGTGAGCGAGGAAGCGGAAGAGCGCCTGATGCGGTATTTTCTCCTTACGCATCTGTGCGGTA
TTTCACACCGCATAAATTCCGACACCATCGAATGGCGCAAAACCTTTCGCGGTATGGCATGATAGCGCCC
GGAAGAGAGTCAATTCAGGGTGGTGAATGTGAAACCAGTAACGTTATACGATGTCGCAGAGTATGCCGGT
GTCTCTTATCAGACCGTTTCCCGCGTGGTGAACCAGGCCAGCCACGTTTCTGCGAAAACGCGGGAAAAAG
TGGAAGCGGCGATGGCGGAGCTGAATTACATTCCCAACCGCGTGGCACAACAACTGGCGGGCAAACAGTC
GTTGCTGATTGGCGTTGCCACCTCCAGTCTGGCCCTGCACGCGCCGTCGCAAATTGTCGCGGCGATTAAA
TCTCGCGCCGATCAACTGGGTGCCAGCGTGGTGGTGTCGATGGTAGAACGAAGCGGCGTCGAAGCCTGTA
AAGCGGCGGTGCACAATCTTCTCGCGCAACGCGTCAGTGGGCTGATCATTAACTATCCGCTGGATGACCA
GGATGCCATTGCTGTGGAAGCTGCCTGCACTAATGTTCCGGCGTTATTTCTTGATGTCTCTGACCAGACA
CCCATCAACAGTATTATTTTCTCCCATGAAGACGGTACGCGACTGGGCGTGGAGCATCTGGTCGCATTGG
GTCACCAGCAAATCGCGCTGTTAGCGGGCCCATTAAGTTCTGTCTCGGCGCGTCTGCGTCTGGCTGGCTG
GCATAAATATCTCACTCGCAATCAAATTCAGCCGATAGCGGAACGGGAAGGCGACTGGAGTGCCATGTCC
GGTTTTCAACAAACCATGCAAATGCTGAATGAGGGCATCGTTCCCACTGCGATGCTGGTTGCCAACGATC
AGATGGCGCTGGGCGCAATGCGCGCCATTACCGAGTCCGGGCTGCGCGTTGGTGCGGATATCTCGGTAGT
GGGATACGACGATACCGAAGACAGCTCATGTTATATCCCGCCGTTAACCACCATCAAACAGGATTTTCGC
CTGCTGGGGCAAACCAGCGTGGACCGCTTGCTGCAACTCTCTCAGGGCCAGGCGGTGAAGGGCAATCAGC
TGTTGCCCGTCTCACTGGTGAAAAGAAAAACCACCCTGGCGCCCAATACGCAAACCGCCTCTCCCCGCGC
GTTGGCCGATTCATTAATGCAGCTGGCACGACAGGTTTCCCGACTGGAAAGCGGGCAGTGAGCGCAACGC
AATTAATGTAAGTTAGCTCACTCATTAGGCACCCCAGGCTTTACACTTTATGCTTCCGGCTCGTATGTTG
TGTGGAATTGTGAGCGGATAACAATTTAACACAGGAAACAGCTATGACCATGATTACGGATTCACTGGCC
GTCGTTTTACAACGTCGTGACTGGGAAAACCCTGGCGTTACCCAACTTAATCGCCTTGCAGCACATCCCC
CTTTCGCCAGCTGGCGTAATAGCGAAGAGGCCCGCACCGATCGCCCTTCCCAACAGTTGCGCAGCCTGAA
TGGCGAATGGCGCTTTGCCTGGTTTCCGGCACCAGAAGCGGTGCCGGAAAGCTGGCTGGAGTGCGATCTT
CCTGAGGCCGATACTGTCGTCGTCCCCTCAAACTGGCAGATGCACGGTTACGATGCGCCCATCTACACCA
ACGTGACCTATCCCATTACGGTCAATCCGCCGTTTGTTCCCACGGAGAATCCGACGGGTTGTTACTCGCT
CACATTTAATGTTGATGAAAGCTGGCTACAGGAAGGCCAGACGCGAATTATTTTTGATGGCGTTGGAATT
AGCTTATCGACTGCACGGTGCACCAATGCTTCTGGCGTCAGGCAGCCATCGGAAGCTGTGGTATGGCTGT
GCAGGTCGTAAATCACTGCATAATTCGTGTCGCTCAAGGCGCACTCCCGTTCTGGATAATGTTTTTTGCG
CCGACATCATAACGGTTCTGGCAAATATTCTGAAATGAGCTGTTGACAATTAATCATCGGCTCGTATAAT
GTGTGGAATTGTGAGCGGATAACAATTTCACACAGGAAACAGTATTC
