>Addgene plasmid #248847 | GST-tag ARIH2 binding E2 variant L3A2-4 | depositor partial sequence | sequence record 490889 | sequence of insert with pGEX 5'
AAATCGGATGAAAACCTGTATTTTCAGGGATCCATGCGGGCGGCCCTGCTGAGGCTGCCGAAGGAGCTTG
AAGAAATCCGCAAAGCAGGGATGAAAAACTTCCGTAACATCCAGGTTGATGAAGCTAATTTATTGACTTG
GCAAGGGCTTATTGTTCCTGACAACCCTCCATATGATAAGGGAGCCTTCAGAATCGAAATCAACTTTCCA
GCAGAGTACCCATTCAAACCACCGAAGATCACATTTAAAACAAAGATCTATCACCCAAACATCGACGAAA
AGGGGCAGGTCTGTCTGCCAGTAATTAGTGCCGAAAACTGGAAGCCAGCAACCAAAACCGACCAAGTAAT
CCAGTCCCTCATAGCACTGGTGAATGACCCCCAGCCTGAGCACCCGCTTCGGGCTGACCTAGCTGAAGAA
TACTCTAAGGACCGTAAAAAATTCGCAAAGAATGCTGAAGAGTTTACAAAGAAATATGGGGAAAAGCGAC
CTGTGGACGGTCTTAACGACATCTTCGAGGCTCAAAAGATTGAATGGCATGAATAAGCGGCCGCATCGGG
CTGACCTAGCTGAAGAATACTCTAAGGACCGTAAAAAATTCGCAAAGAATGCTGAAGAGTTTACAAAGAA
ATATGGGGAAAAGCGACCTGTGGACTAAGCGGCCGCATCGTGACTGACTGACGATCTGCCTCGCGCGTTT
CGGTGATGACGGTGAAAACCTCTGACACATGCAGCTCCCGGAGACGGTCACAGCTTGTCTGTAAGCGGAT
GCCGGGAGCAGACAAGCCCGTCAGGGCGCGTCAGCGGGTGTTGGCGGGTGTCGGGGCGCAGCCATGACCC
AGTCACGTAGCGATAGCGGAGTGTATAATTCTTGAAGACGAAAGGGCCTCGTGATACGCCTATTTTTATA
GGTTAATGTCATGATAATAATGGTTTCTTAGACGTCAGGTGGCACTTTTCGGGGAAATGTGCGCGGAACC
CCTA
